>Addgene plasmid #11049 | pcDNA3 HRPT2 136X | depositor partial sequence | sequence record 6867 | Author sequence
ATGGCGGACGTGCTTAGCGTCCTGCGACAGTACAACATCCAGAAGAAGGAGATTGTGGTGAAGGGAGACG
AAGTGATCTTCGGGGAGTTCTCCTGGCCCAAGAATGTGAAGACCAACTATGTTGTTTGGGGGACTGGAAA
GGAAGGCCAACCCAGAGAGTACTACACATTGGATTCCATTTTATTTCTACTTAATAACGTGCACCTTTCT
CATCCTGTTTATGTCCGACGTGCAGCTACTGAAAATATTCCTGTGGTTAGAAGACCTGATCGAAAAGATC
TACTTGGATATCTCAATGGTGAAGCGTCAACATCGGCAAGTATAGACAGAAGCGCTCCCTTAGAAATAGG
TCTTCAGCGATCTACTCAAGTCAAACGAGCTGCAGATGAAGTTTTAGCAGAAGCA
