>Addgene plasmid #11049 | pcDNA3 HRPT2 136X | addgene partial sequence | sequence record 18011 | CMV-F 5'-CGCAAATGGGCGGTAGGCGTG-3'
CTGGGGCNTTAGCGAGCTCTCTGGCTACTAGAGAACCCACTGCTTACTGGCTTATCGAAATTAATACGAC
TCACTATAGGGAGACCCAAGCTTACCATGGACTACAAGGACGACGATGACAAGGGATCCATGGCGGACGT
GCTTAGCGTCCTGCGACAGTACAACATCCAGAAGAAGGAGATTGTGGTGAAGGGAGACGAAGTGATCTTC
GGGGAGTTCTCCTGGCCCAAGAATGTGAAGACCAACTATGTTGTTTGGGGGACTGGAAAGGAAGGCCAAC
CCAGAGAGTACTACACATTGGATTCCATTTTATTTCTACTTAATAACGTGCACCTTTCTCATCCTGTTTA
TGTCCGACGTGCAGCTACTGAAAATATTCCTGTGGTTAGAAGACCTGATCGAAAAGATCTACTTGGATAT
CTCAATGGTGAAGCGTCAACATCGGCAAGTATAGACAGAAGCGCTCCCTTAGAAATAGGTCTTCAGCGAT
CTACTCAAGTCAAACGAGCTGCAGATGAAGTTTTAGCAGAAGCATAGCTCGAGCATGCATCTAGAGGGCC
CTATTCTATAGTGTCACCTAAATGCTAGAGCTCGCTGATCAGCCTCGACTGTGCCTTCTAGTTGCCAGCC
ATCTGTTGTTTGCCCCTCCCCCGTGCCTTCCTTGACCCTGGAAGGTGCCACTCCCACTGTCCTTTCCTAA
TAAAATGAGGAAATTGCATCGCATTGTCTGAGTAGGTGTCATTCTATTCTGGGGGGTGGGGTGGGGCAGG
ACAGCAAGGGGGA
