[The description below was written by a language model from this plasmid's Addgene catalogue record.]
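Description:
pcDNA3 HRPT2 136X is a mammalian expression plasmid built on the Invitrogen pcDNA3 backbone (about 5.4 kb without insert) that encodes a truncated form of human parafibromin, the tumor suppressor product of HRPT2 (now designated CDC73). It is maintained in E. coli as a high-copy plasmid under ampicillin selection. It also carries the neomycin resistance marker, so transfected mammalian cells can be selected with G418. The record does not name the promoter. The pcDNA3 backbone normally drives inserts from the CMV immediate-early promoter, and the T7 and SP6 sequencing primers listed correspond to the phage promoter sites that flank its polylinker.

The insert is an N-terminal fragment of the HRPT2 coding sequence with a stop codon introduced at amino acid 136. It was amplified by PCR and cloned between BamHI and XhoI, and both sites remain intact. The recipient was the parental full-length pcDNA3 HRPT2 plasmid. Digestion with these two enzymes removed the full-length open reading frame but left the FLAG epitope upstream, so the truncated protein is expressed with an N-terminal FLAG tag for detection or immunoprecipitation. The catalogue gives the insert size as 136 bp, which appears to echo the codon position rather than the true length, since a fragment encoding roughly 135 residues would be about three times longer.

The associated publication describes parafibromin as part of a human Paf1 complex. A truncation mutant of this kind is suited to comparison with the full-length protein, for example to test which regions are needed for its interactions, although the record does not state a specific purpose.
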