Addgene plasmid #11049: pcDNA3 HRPT2 136X
Depositing lab: Matthew Meyerson. Depositing organization: Dana-Farber Cancer Institute. Publication: The parafibromin tumor suppressor protein is part of a human Paf1 complex. Rozenblatt-Rosen O, Hughes CM, Nannepaga SJ, Shanmugam KS, Copeland TD, Guszczynski T, Resau JH, Meyerson M. Mol Cell Biol. 2005 Jan . 25(2):612-20. 10.1128/MCB.25.2.612-620.2005 PubMed 15632063.
Backbone
  Vector backbone: pcDNA3
  Backbone manufacturer: Invitrogen
  Backbone size w/o insert (bp): 5400
  Vector type: Mammalian Expression
  Selectable markers: Neomycin (select with G418)
Growth in bacteria
  Bacterial resistance: Ampicillin, 100 μg/mL
  Growth temperature: 37°C
  Growth strain: DH5alpha
  Copy number: High Copy
Gene/Insert
  Gene/Insert name: HRPT2 136X (alt names: HRPT2; parafibromin)
  Species: H. sapiens (human)
  Insert size (bp): 136
  Mutation: truncation mutant with a stop codon introduced at aa136
  Entrez Gene: CDC73 (a.k.a. C1orf28, FIHP, HPTJT, HRPT1, HRPT2, HYX)
  Tag / fusion protein: flag (N terminal on backbone)
  Cloning method: Restriction Enzyme; 5′ cloning site BamHI (not destroyed); 3′ cloning site XhoI (not destroyed)
  Sequencing primers: 5′ T7; 3′ SP6
Terms and licenses: Academic/Nonprofit Terms; Industry Terms: Not Available to Industry
Depositor comments: Author has deposited insert sequence. Click on "sequence" to view. Cloned using the following primers 5' CGGGATCCATGGCGGACGTGCTTAGCGT 3' and 5' CCGCTCGAGCTATGCTTCTGCTAAAACTTC 3' and ligated into pcDNA3 HRPT2 that had been digested with BamHI & XhoI (which removes full-length HRPT2, but leaves the flag tag at the N-terminus. See plasmid 11048 to learn how pcDNA3 HRPT2 was constructed).
How to cite: pcDNA3 HRPT2 136X was a gift from Matthew Meyerson (Addgene plasmid # 11049 ; http://n2t.net/addgene:11049 ; RRID:Addgene_11049)
